Addgene plasmid #246575: pX459-Neo1 gRNA
Purpose: CRISPR vector co-expressing Cas9 and a mouse Neo1 gRNA
Depositing lab: Mario Vallon. Depositing organization: Julius-Maximilians-Universitaet Wuerzburg. Publication: WNT7A/B assemble a GPR124-RECK-LRP5/6 co-receptor complex to activate beta-catenin signaling in brain endothelial cells. Heiden R, Hannig L, Kuo CJ, Ergun S, Braunger BM, Vallon M. J Biol Chem. 2025 Sep 4:110682. doi: 10.1016/j.jbc.2025.110682. PubMed 40914247.
Backbone
  Vector backbone: pX459
  Vector type: CRISPR
  Selectable markers: Puromycin
Growth in bacteria
  Bacterial resistance: Ampicillin, 100 μg/mL
  Growth temperature: 37°C
  Growth strain: DH5alpha
  Copy number: High Copy
Gene/Insert
  Gene/Insert name: Neo1 gRNA
  gRNA/shRNA sequence: TTCAGCTCCTCGAGACGTCG
  Species: M. musculus (mouse)
  Insert size (bp): 20
  Entrez Gene: Neo1 (a.k.a. 2610028H22Rik, AI327052, D930014N22Rik, Igdcc2)
  Promoter: U6
  Cloning method: Restriction Enzyme; 5′ cloning site Unspecified (unknown if destroyed)
Resource information
  A portion of this plasmid was derived from a plasmid made by: Synthetic oligo
Terms and licenses: Academic/Nonprofit Terms; Industry Terms: Not Available to Industry
Depositor comments: CBh-SpCas9-T2A-Puro cassette on backbone
How to cite: pX459-Neo1 gRNA was a gift from Mario Vallon (Addgene plasmid # 246575 ; http://n2t.net/addgene:246575 ; RRID:Addgene_246575)
