[The description below was written by a language model from this plasmid's Addgene catalogue record and pLannotate feature annotations shown in this document.]
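Description:
pX459-Neo1 gRNA is an all-in-one mammalian CRISPR/Cas9 expression plasmid of about 9.2 kb, built on the pX459 backbone, that co-expresses Streptococcus pyogenes Cas9 and a single guide RNA directed against mouse Neo1 (neogenin). It is maintained in E. coli as a high-copy plasmid through a ColE1/pUC-type origin and selected with ampicillin via the β-lactamase gene. An f1 phage origin is also present. The feature table additionally picks up a single AAV2 inverted terminal repeat and short bom and rop fragments in the backbone. With only one ITR annotated, nothing in the record suggests the plasmid is meant for AAV packaging.

The payload consists of two expression units. A human U6 RNA polymerase III promoter drives the 20-nt Neo1 spacer, which was introduced as a synthetic oligo and is fused to the S. pyogenes gRNA scaffold. A second, partial scaffold fragment is annotated just downstream. The second unit is the CBh-SpCas9-T2A-Puro cassette noted by the depositor. In it, a hybrid promoter made of the CMV enhancer, chicken β-actin promoter and a hybrid CBA/MVM intron drives Cas9, which the annotation software splits into N- and C-terminal portions although they are contiguous. Cas9 carries a C-terminal nucleoplasmin nuclear localization signal, is followed by puromycin N-acetyltransferase, and the unit ends with a bGH polyadenylation signal. The T2A peptide lets Cas9 and the resistance protein be made from one transcript, so puromycin treatment enriches for transfected cells that express the nuclease.

The plasmid is intended for transfection into mouse cells to cut, and typically knock out, the Neo1 locus. The associated study concerns WNT7 co-receptor signaling in brain endothelial cells.
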