Features (pLannotate 1.2.2; 23 found; start..end, strand, type, name):
      1..241     +  promoter       U6 promoter: RNA polymerase III promoter for human U6 snRNA
    271..346     +  misc_RNA       gRNA scaffold: guide RNA scaffold for the Streptococcus pyogenes CRISPR/Cas9 system
    353..396     +  misc_RNA       gRNA scaffold (fragment): guide RNA scaffold for the Streptococcus pyogenes CRISPR/Cas9 system
    443..728     +  enhancer       CMV enhancer: human cytomegalovirus immediate early enhancer; contains an 18-bp deletion relative to the standard CMV enhancer
    730..851     +  promoter       chicken β-actin promoter (fragment): contains a 21-bp deletion relative to the standard chicken β-actin promoter
    859..880     +  promoter       chicken β-actin promoter (fragment): No description available
    914..938     +  promoter       chicken β-actin promoter (fragment): No description available
    955..978     +  promoter       chicken β-actin promoter (fragment): contains a 21-bp deletion relative to the standard chicken β-actin promoter
    996..1019    +  promoter       chicken β-actin promoter (fragment): contains a 21-bp deletion relative to the standard chicken β-actin promoter
   1017..1235    +  intron         hybrid intron: hybrid between chicken β-actin (CBA) and minute virus of mice (MMV) introns (Gray et al., 2011)
   1373..2974    +  CDS            Cas9(N): N-terminal portion of Streptococcus pyogenes Cas9 (Zetsche et al., 2015)
   2975..5473    +  CDS            Cas9(C): C-terminal portion of Streptococcus pyogenes Cas9 (Zetsche et al., 2015)
   5474..5521    +  CDS            nucleoplasmin NLS: bipartite nuclear localization signal from nucleoplasmin
   5591..6190    +  CDS            PuroR (fragment): puromycin N-acetyltransferase; pac from Streptomyces; confers resistance to puromycin
   6224..6335    +  polyA_signal   bGH poly(A) signal: bovine growth hormone polyadenylation signal
   6440..6580    +  repeat_region  AAV2 ITR: inverted terminal repeat of adeno-associated virus serotype 2 inverted
   6585..6636    -  misc_feature   bom (fragment): basis of mobility region from pBR322
   6655..7110    +  rep_origin     f1 ori (sequence partly withheld): f1 bacteriophage origin of replication; arrow indicates direction of (+) strand synthesis
   7111..7160    -  misc_feature   bom (fragment): basis of mobility region from pBR322
   7262..7297    -  CDS            rop (fragment): Rop protein, which maintains plasmids at low copy number; rop
   7392..7496    +  promoter       AmpR promoter: bla
   7497..8357    +  CDS            AmpR: β-lactamase; bla; confers resistance to ampicillin, carbenicillin, and related antibiotics
   8528..9116    +  rep_origin     ori: high-copy-number ColE1/pMB1/pBR322/pUC origin of replication
>Addgene plasmid #246575 | pX459-Neo1 gRNA | addgene full sequence | sequence record 494490 | Addgene NGS Result
GAGGGCCTATTTCCCATGATTCCTTCATATTTGCATATACGATACAAGGCTGTTAGAGAGATAATTGGAA
TTAATTTGACTGTAAACACAAAGATATTAGTACAAAATACGTGACGTAGAAAGTAATAATTTCTTGGGTA
GTTTGCAGTTTTAAAATTATGTTTTAAAATGGACTATCATATGCTTACCGTAACTTGAAAGTATTTCGAT
TTCTTGGCTTTATATATCTTGTGGAAAGGACGAAACACCGTTCAGCTCCTCGAGACGTCGGTTTTAGAGC
TAGAAATAGCAAGTTAAAATAAGGCTAGTCCGTTATCAACTTGAAAAAGTGGCACCGAGTCGGTGCTTTT
TTGTTTTAGAGCTAGAAATAGCAAGTTAAAATAAGGCTAGTCCGTTTTTAGCGCGTGCGCCAATTCTGCA
GACAAATGGCTCTAGAGGTACCCGTTACATAACTTACGGTAAATGGCCCGCCTGGCTGACCGCCCAACGA
CCCCCGCCCATTGACGTCAATAGTAACGCCAATAGGGACTTTCCATTGACGTCAATGGGTGGAGTATTTA
CGGTAAACTGCCCACTTGGCAGTACATCAAGTGTATCATATGCCAAGTACGCCCCCTATTGACGTCAATG
ACGGTAAATGGCCCGCCTGGCATTGTGCCCAGTACATGACCTTATGGGACTTTCCTACTTGGCAGTACAT
CTACGTATTAGTCATCGCTATTACCATGGTCGAGGTGAGCCCCACGTTCTGCTTCACTCTCCCCATCTCC
CCCCCCTCCCCACCCCCAATTTTGTATTTATTTATTTTTTAATTATTTTGTGCAGCGATGGGGGCGGGGG
GGGGGGGGGGGGGGGCCCGGGGGGGGGGGGGGGGGGGGGGGGGGGGGGGGGGGGGGGGGGGGGGGGGGGG
GGGGGGGGCGGGGGGGGGGGGGGGGCGCCGGGGGGTTTTTTTTTTGGGGGGGGGGGGGGGGGGGGGGCCC
CTAAAAAAAAGGAGCGGGGGGGGGGGGGGGGGGGGGGCGCGCTGCCTTCGCCCCGTGCCCCGCTCCGCCG
CCGCCTCGCGCCGCCCGCCCCGGCTCTGACTGACCGCGTTACTCCCACAGGTGAGCGGGCGGGACGGCCC
TTCTCCTCCGGGCTGTAATTAGCTGAGCAAGAGGTAAGGGTTTAAGGGATGGTTGGTTGGTGGGGTATTA
ATGTTTAATTACCTGGAGCACCTGCCTGAAATCACTTTTTTTCAGGTTGGACCGGTGCCACCATGGACTA
TAAGGACCACGACGGAGACTACAAGGATCATGATATTGATTACAAAGACGATGACGATAAGATGGCCCCA
AAGAAGAAGCGGAAGGTCGGTATCCACGGAGTCCCAGCAGCCGACAAGAAGTACAGCATCGGCCTGGACA
TCGGCACCAACTCTGTGGGCTGGGCCGTGATCACCGACGAGTACAAGGTGCCCAGCAAGAAATTCAAGGT
GCTGGGCAACACCGACCGGCACAGCATCAAGAAGAACCTGATCGGAGCCCTGCTGTTCGACAGCGGCGAA
ACAGCCGAGGCCACCCGGCTGAAGAGAACCGCCAGAAGAAGATACACCAGACGGAAGAACCGGATCTGCT
ATCTGCAAGAGATCTTCAGCAACGAGATGGCCAAGGTGGACGACAGCTTCTTCCACAGACTGGAAGAGTC
CTTCCTGGTGGAAGAGGATAAGAAGCACGAGCGGCACCCCATCTTCGGCAACATCGTGGACGAGGTGGCC
TACCACGAGAAGTACCCCACCATCTACCACCTGAGAAAGAAACTGGTGGACAGCACCGACAAGGCCGACC
TGCGGCTGATCTATCTGGCCCTGGCCCACATGATCAAGTTCCGGGGCCACTTCCTGATCGAGGGCGACCT
GAACCCCGACAACAGCGACGTGGACAAGCTGTTCATCCAGCTGGTGCAGACCTACAACCAGCTGTTCGAG
GAAAACCCCATCAACGCCAGCGGCGTGGACGCCAAGGCCATCCTGTCTGCCAGACTGAGCAAGAGCAGAC
GGCTGGAAAATCTGATCGCCCAGCTGCCCGGCGAGAAGAAGAATGGCCTGTTCGGAAACCTGATTGCCCT
GAGCCTGGGCCTGACCCCCAACTTCAAGAGCAACTTCGACCTGGCCGAGGATGCCAAACTGCAGCTGAGC
AAGGACACCTACGACGACGACCTGGACAACCTGCTGGCCCAGATCGGCGACCAGTACGCCGACCTGTTTC
TGGCCGCCAAGAACCTGTCCGACGCCATCCTGCTGAGCGACATCCTGAGAGTGAACACCGAGATCACCAA
GGCCCCCCTGAGCGCCTCTATGATCAAGAGATACGACGAGCACCACCAGGACCTGACCCTGCTGAAAGCT
CTCGTGCGGCAGCAGCTGCCTGAGAAGTACAAAGAGATTTTCTTCGACCAGAGCAAGAACGGCTACGCCG
GCTACATTGACGGCGGAGCCAGCCAGGAAGAGTTCTACAAGTTCATCAAGCCCATCCTGGAAAAGATGGA
CGGCACCGAGGAACTGCTCGTGAAGCTGAACAGAGAGGACCTGCTGCGGAAGCAGCGGACCTTCGACAAC
GGCAGCATCCCCCACCAGATCCACCTGGGAGAGCTGCACGCCATTCTGCGGCGGCAGGAAGATTTTTACC
CATTCCTGAAGGACAACCGGGAAAAGATCGAGAAGATCCTGACCTTCCGCATCCCCTACTACGTGGGCCC
TCTGGCCAGGGGAAACAGCAGATTCGCCTGGATGACCAGAAAGAGCGAGGAAACCATCACCCCCTGGAAC
TTCGAGGAAGTGGTGGACAAGGGCGCTTCCGCCCAGAGCTTCATCGAGCGGATGACCAACTTCGATAAGA
ACCTGCCCAACGAGAAGGTGCTGCCCAAGCACAGCCTGCTGTACGAGTACTTCACCGTGTATAACGAGCT
GACCAAAGTGAAATACGTGACCGAGGGAATGAGAAAGCCCGCCTTCCTGAGCGGCGAGCAGAAAAAGGCC
ATCGTGGACCTGCTGTTCAAGACCAACCGGAAAGTGACCGTGAAGCAGCTGAAAGAGGACTACTTCAAGA
AAATCGAGTGCTTCGACTCCGTGGAAATCTCCGGCGTGGAAGATCGGTTCAACGCCTCCCTGGGCACATA
CCACGATCTGCTGAAAATTATCAAGGACAAGGACTTCCTGGACAATGAGGAAAACGAGGACATTCTGGAA
GATATCGTGCTGACCCTGACACTGTTTGAGGACAGAGAGATGATCGAGGAACGGCTGAAAACCTATGCCC
ACCTGTTCGACGACAAAGTGATGAAGCAGCTGAAGCGGCGGAGATACACCGGCTGGGGCAGGCTGAGCCG
GAAGCTGATCAACGGCATCCGGGACAAGCAGTCCGGCAAGACAATCCTGGATTTCCTGAAGTCCGACGGC
TTCGCCAACAGAAACTTCATGCAGCTGATCCACGACGACAGCCTGACCTTTAAAGAGGACATCCAGAAAG
CCCAGGTGTCCGGCCAGGGCGATAGCCTGCACGAGCACATTGCCAATCTGGCCGGCAGCCCCGCCATTAA
GAAGGGCATCCTGCAGACAGTGAAGGTGGTGGACGAGCTCGTGAAAGTGATGGGCCGGCACAAGCCCGAG
AACATCGTGATCGAAATGGCCAGAGAGAACCAGACCACCCAGAAGGGACAGAAGAACAGCCGCGAGAGAA
TGAAGCGGATCGAAGAGGGCATCAAAGAGCTGGGCAGCCAGATCCTGAAAGAACACCCCGTGGAAAACAC
CCAGCTGCAGAACGAGAAGCTGTACCTGTACTACCTGCAGAATGGGCGGGATATGTACGTGGACCAGGAA
CTGGACATCAACCGGCTGTCCGACTACGATGTGGACCATATCGTGCCTCAGAGCTTTCTGAAGGACGACT
CCATCGACAACAAGGTGCTGACCAGAAGCGACAAGAACCGGGGCAAGAGCGACAACGTGCCCTCCGAAGA
GGTCGTGAAGAAGATGAAGAACTACTGGCGGCAGCTGCTGAACGCCAAGCTGATTACCCAGAGAAAGTTC
GACAATCTGACCAAGGCCGAGAGAGGCGGCCTGAGCGAACTGGATAAGGCCGGCTTCATCAAGAGACAGC
TGGTGGAAACCCGGCAGATCACAAAGCACGTGGCACAGATCCTGGACTCCCGGATGAACACTAAGTACGA
CGAGAATGACAAGCTGATCCGGGAAGTGAAAGTGATCACCCTGAAGTCCAAGCTGGTGTCCGATTTCCGG
AAGGATTTCCAGTTTTACAAAGTGCGCGAGATCAACAACTACCACCACGCCCACGACGCCTACCTGAACG
CCGTCGTGGGAACCGCCCTGATCAAAAAGTACCCTAAGCTGGAAAGCGAGTTCGTGTACGGCGACTACAA
GGTGTACGACGTGCGGAAGATGATCGCCAAGAGCGAGCAGGAAATCGGCAAGGCTACCGCCAAGTACTTC
TTCTACAGCAACATCATGAACTTTTTCAAGACCGAGATTACCCTGGCCAACGGCGAGATCCGGAAGCGGC
CTCTGATCGAGACAAACGGCGAAACCGGGGAGATCGTGTGGGATAAGGGCCGGGATTTTGCCACCGTGCG
GAAAGTGCTGAGCATGCCCCAAGTGAATATCGTGAAAAAGACCGAGGTGCAGACAGGCGGCTTCAGCAAA
GAGTCTATCCTGCCCAAGAGGAACAGCGATAAGCTGATCGCCAGAAAGAAGGACTGGGACCCTAAGAAGT
ACGGCGGCTTCGACAGCCCCACCGTGGCCTATTCTGTGCTGGTGGTGGCCAAAGTGGAAAAGGGCAAGTC
CAAGAAACTGAAGAGTGTGAAAGAGCTGCTGGGGATCACCATCATGGAAAGAAGCAGCTTCGAGAAGAAT
CCCATCGACTTTCTGGAAGCCAAGGGCTACAAAGAAGTGAAAAAGGACCTGATCATCAAGCTGCCTAAGT
ACTCCCTGTTCGAGCTGGAAAACGGCCGGAAGAGAATGCTGGCCTCTGCCGGCGAACTGCAGAAGGGAAA
CGAACTGGCCCTGCCCTCCAAATATGTGAACTTCCTGTACCTGGCCAGCCACTATGAGAAGCTGAAGGGC
TCCCCCGAGGATAATGAGCAGAAACAGCTGTTTGTGGAACAGCACAAGCACTACCTGGACGAGATCATCG
AGCAGATCAGCGAGTTCTCCAAGAGAGTGATCCTGGCCGACGCTAATCTGGACAAAGTGCTGTCCGCCTA
CAACAAGCACCGGGATAAGCCCATCAGAGAGCAGGCCGAGAATATCATCCACCTGTTTACCCTGACCAAT
CTGGGAGCCCCTGCCGCCTTCAAGTACTTTGACACCACCATCGACCGGAAGAGGTACACCAGCACCAAAG
AGGTGCTGGACGCCACCCTGATCCACCAGAGCATCACCGGCCTGTACGAGACACGGATCGACCTGTCTCA
GCTGGGAGGCGACAAAAGGCCGGCGGCCACGAAAAAGGCCGGCCAGGCAAAAAAGAAAAAGGAATTCGGC
AGTGGAGAGGGCAGAGGAAGTCTGCTAACATGCGGTGACGTCGAGGAGAATCCTGGCCCAATGACCGAGT
ACAAGCCCACGGTGCGCCTCGCCACCCGCGACGACGTCCCCAGGGCCGTACGCACCCTCGCCGCCGCGTT
CGCCGACTACCCCGCCACGCGCCACACCGTCGATCCGGACCGCCACATCGAGCGGGTCACCGAGCTGCAA
GAACTCTTCCTCACGCGCGTCGGGCTCGACATCGGCAAGGTGTGGGTCGCGGACGACGGCGCCGCGGTGG
CGGTCTGGACCACGCCGGAGAGCGTCGAAGCGGGGGCGGTGTTCGCCGAGATCGGCCCGCGCATGGCCGA
GTTGAGCGGTTCCCGGCTGGCCGCGCAGCAACAGATGGAAGGCCTCCTGGCGCCGCACCGGCCCAAGGAG
CCCGCGTGGTTCCTGGCCACCGTCGGAGTCTCGCCCGACCACCAGGGCAAGGGTCTGGGCAGCGCCGTCG
TGCTCCCCGGAGTGGAGGCGGCCGAGCGCGCCGGGGTGCCCGCCTTCCTGGAGACCTCCGCGCCCCGCAA
CCTCCCCTTCTACGAGCGGCTCGGCTTCACCGTCACCGCCGACGTCGAGGTGCCCGAAGGACCGCGCACC
TGGTGCATGACCCGCAAGCCCGGTGCCTGAGAATTCTAACTAGAGCTCGCTGATCAGCCTCGACTGTGCC
TTCTAGTTGCCAGCCATCTGTTGTTTGCCCCTCCCCCGTGCCTTCCTTGACCCTGGAAGGTGCCACTCCC
ACTGTCCTTTCCTAATAAAATGAGGAAATTGCATCGCATTGTCTGAGTAGGTGTCATTCTATTCTGGGGG
GTGGGGTGGGGCAGGACAGCAAGGGGGAGGATTGGGAAGAGAATAGCAGGCATGCTGGGGAGCGGCCGCA
GGAACCCCTAGTGATGGAGTTGGCCACTCCCTCTCTGCGCGCTCGCTCGCTCACTGAGGCCGGGCGACCA
AAGGTCGCCCGACGCCCGGGCTTTGCCCGGGCGGCCTCAGTGAGCGAGCGAGCGCGCAGCTGCCTGCAGG
GGCGCCTGATGCGGTATTTTCTCCTTACGCATCTGTGCGGTATTTCACACCGCATA
[95 nt withheld, positions 6637-6731]
T
[46 nt withheld, positions 6733-6778]
C
[141 nt withheld, positions 6780-6920]
CCTTTGACGTTGGAGTCCACGTTCTTT
[37 nt withheld, positions 6948-6984]
ACTCTATCTCGGGCTATTCTTTTGATTTATAAGGGATTTTGCCGATTTCGGTCTATTGGTTAAAAAATGA
GCTGATTTAACAAAAATTTAACGCGAATTTTAACAAAATATTAACGTTTACAATTTTATGGTGCACTCTC
AGTACAATCTGCTCTGATGCCGCATAGTTAAGCCAGCCCCGACACCCGCCAACACCCGCTGACGCGCCCT
GACGGGCTTGTCTGCTCCCGGCATCCGCTTACAGACAAGCTGTGACCGTCTCCGGGAGCTGCATGTGTCA
GAGGTTTTCACCGTCATCACCGAAACGCGCGAGACGAAAGGGCCTCGTGATACGCCTATTTTTATAGGTT
AATGTCATGATAATAATGGTTTCTTAGACGTCAGGTGGCACTTTTCGGGGAAATGTGCGCGGAACCCCTA
TTTGTTTATTTTTCTAAATACATTCAAATATGTATCCGCTCATGAGACAATAACCCTGATAAATGCTTCA
ATAATATTGAAAAAGGAAGAGTATGAGTATTCAACATTTCCGTGTCGCCCTTATTCCCTTTTTTGCGGCA
TTTTGCCTTCCTGTTTTTGCTCACCCAGAAACGCTGGTGAAAGTAAAAGATGCTGAAGATCAGTTGGGTG
CACGAGTGGGTTACATCGAACTGGATCTCAACAGCGGTAAGATCCTTGAGAGTTTTCGCCCCGAAGAACG
TTTTCCAATGATGAGCACTTTTAAAGTTCTGCTATGTGGCGCGGTATTATCCCGTATTGACGCCGGGCAA
GAGCAACTCGGTCGCCGCATACACTATTCTCAGAATGACTTGGTTGAGTACTCACCAGTCACAGAAAAGC
ATCTTACGGATGGCATGACAGTAAGAGAATTATGCAGTGCTGCCATAACCATGAGTGATAACACTGCGGC
CAACTTACTTCTGACAACGATCGGAGGACCGAAGGAGCTAACCGCTTTTTTGCACAACATGGGGGATCAT
GTAACTCGCCTTGATCGTTGGGAACCGGAGCTGAATGAAGCCATACCAAACGACGAGCGTGACACCACGA
TGCCTGTAGCAATGGCAACAACGTTGCGCAAACTATTAACTGGCGAACTACTTACTCTAGCTTCCCGGCA
ACAATTAATAGACTGGATGGAGGCGGATAAAGTTGCAGGACCACTTCTGCGCTCGGCCCTTCCGGCTGGC
TGGTTTATTGCTGATAAATCTGGAGCCGGTGAGCGTGGAAGCCGCGGTATCATTGCAGCACTGGGGCCAG
ATGGTAAGCCCTCCCGTATCGTAGTTATCTACACGACGGGGAGTCAGGCAACTATGGATGAACGAAATAG
ACAGATCGCTGAGATAGGTGCCTCACTGATTAAGCATTGGTAACTGTCAGACCAAGTTTACTCATATATA
CTTTAGATTGATTTAAAACTTCATTTTTAATTTAAAAGGATCTAGGTGAAGATCCTTTTTGATAATCTCA
TGACCAAAATCCCTTAACGTGAGTTTTCGTTCCACTGAGCGTCAGACCCCGTAGAAAAGATCAAAGGATC
TTCTTGAGATCCTTTTTTTCTGCGCGTAATCTGCTGCTTGCAAACAAAAAAACCACCGCTACCAGCGGTG
GTTTGTTTGCCGGATCAAGAGCTACCAACTCTTTTTCCGAAGGTAACTGGCTTCAGCAGAGCGCAGATAC
CAAATACTGTTCTTCTAGTGTAGCCGTAGTTAGGCCACCACTTCAAGAACTCTGTAGCACCGCCTACATA
CCTCGCTCTGCTAATCCTGTTACCAGTGGCTGCTGCCAGTGGCGATAAGTCGTGTCTTACCGGGTTGGAC
TCAAGACGATAGTTACCGGATAAGGCGCAGCGGTCGGGCTGAACGGGGGGTTCGTGCACACAGCCCAGCT
TGGAGCGAACGACCTACACCGAACTGAGATACCTACAGCGTGAGCTATGAGAAAGCGCCACGCTTCCCGA
AGGGAGAAAGGCGGACAGGTATCCGGTAAGCGGCAGGGTCGGAACAGGAGAGCGCACGAGGGAGCTTCCA
GGGGGAAACGCCTGGTATCTTTATAGTCCTGTCGGGTTTCGCCACCTCTGACTTGAGCGTCGATTTTTGT
GATGCTCGTCAGGGGGGCGGAGCCTATGGAAAAACGCCAGCAACGCGGCCTTTTTACGGTTCCTGGCCTT
TTGCTGGCCTTTTGCTCACATGT
